>Addgene plasmid #13109 | pc3XB-ZF10 | depositor full sequence | sequence record 7458 | Author sequence
GACGGATCGGGAGATCTCCCGATCCCCTATGGTGCACTCTCAGTACAATCTGCTCTGATGCCGCATAGTT
AAGCCAGTATCTGCTCCCTGCTTGTGTGTTGGAGGTCGCTGAGTAGTGCGCGAGCAAAATTTAAGCTACA
ACAAGGCAAGGCTTGACCGACAATTGCATGAAGAATCTGCTTAGGGTTAGGCGTTTTGCGCTGCTTCGCG
ATGTACGGGCCAGATATACGCGTTGACATTGATTATTGACTAGTTATTAATAGTAATCAATTACGGGGTC
ATTAGTTCATAGCCCATATATGGAGTTCCGCGTTACATAACTTACGGTAAATGGCCCGCCTGGCTGACCG
CCCAACGACCCCCGCCCATTGACGTCAATAATGACGTATGTTCCCATAGTAACGCCAATAGGGACTTTCC
ATTGACGTCAATGGGTGGAGTATTTACGGTAAACTGCCCACTTGGCAGTACATCAAGTGTATCATATGCC
AAGTACGCCCCCTATTGACGTCAATGACGGTAAATGGCCCGCCTGGCATTATGCCCAGTACATGACCTTA
TGGGACTTTCCTACTTGGCAGTACATCTACGTATTAGTCATCGCTATTACCATGGTGATGCGGTTTTGGC
AGTACATCAATGGGCGTGGATAGCGGTTTGACTCACGGGGATTTCCAAGTCTCCACCCCATTGACGTCAA
TGGGAGTTTGTTTTGGCACCAAAATCAACGGGACTTTCCAAAATGTCGTAACAACTCCGCCCCATTGACG
CAAATGGGCGGTAGGCGTGTACGGTGGGAGGTCTATATAAGCAGAGCTCTCTGGCTAACTAGAGAACCCA
CTGCTTACTGGCTTATCGAAATTAATACGACTCACTATAGGGAGACCCAAGCTGGCTAGCGTTTAAACGG
GCCCTCTAGACCCGGGGAGAAGCCGCATATTTGCCACATCCAAGGCTGTGGGAAGGTGTACGGCGATCGT
AGCCACCTGACACGTCACTTGCGCTGGCATACCGGTGGATCCTCTGCACAGTAGTAAGCTTAAGTTTAAA
CCGCTGATCAGCCTCGACTGTGCCTTCTAGTTGCCAGCCATCTGTTGTTTGCCCCTCCCCCGTGCCTTCC
TTGACCCTGGAAGGTGCCACTCCCACTGTCCTTTCCTAATAAAATGAGGAAATTGCATCGCATTGTCTGA
GTAGGTGTCATTCTATTCTGGGGGGTGGGGTGGGGCAGGACAGCAAGGGGGAGGATTGGGAAGACAATAG
CAGGCATGCTGGGGATGCGGTGGGCTCTATGGCTTCTGAGGCGGAAAGAACCAGCTGGGGCTCTAGGGGG
TATCCCC
[124 nt withheld, positions 1338-1461]
C
[91 nt withheld, positions 1463-1553]
A
[49 nt withheld, positions 1555-1603]
CCTTTGACGTTGGAGTCCACGTTCTTT
[37 nt withheld, positions 1631-1667]
ACCCTATCTCGGTCTATTCTTTTGATTTATAAGGGATTTTGCCGATTTCGGCCTATTGGTTAAAAAATGA
GCTGATTTAACAAAAATTTAACGCGAATTAATTCTGTGGAATGTGTGTCAGTTAGGGTGTGGAAAGTCCC
CAGGCTCCCCAGCAGGCAGAAGTATGCAAAGCATGCATCTCAATTAGTCAGCAACCAGGTGTGGAAAGTC
CCCAGGCTCCCCAGCAGGCAGAAGTATGCAAAGCATGCATCTCAATTAGTCAGCAACCATAGTCCCGCCC
CTAACTCCGCCCATCCCGCCCCTAACTCCGCCCAGTTCCGCCCATTCTCCGCCCCATGGCTGACTAATTT
TTTTTATTTATGCAGAGGCCGAGGCCGCCTCTGCCTCTGAGCTATTCCAGAAGTAGTGAGGAGGCTTTTT
TGGAGGCCTAGGCTTTTGCAAAAAGCTCCCGGCCGGGAGCTTGTATATCCATTTTCGGATCTGATCAAGA
GACAGGATGAGGATCGTTTCGCATGATTGAACAAGATGGATTGCACGCAGGTTCTCCGGCCGCTTGGGTG
GAGAGGCTATTCGGCTATGACTGGGCACAACAGACAATCGGCTGCTCTGATGCCGCCGTGTTCCGGCTGT
CAGCGCAGGGGCGCCCGGTTCTTTTTGTCAAGACCGACCTGTCCGGTGCCCTGAATGAACTGCAGGACGA
GGCAGCGCGGCTATCGTGGCTGGCCACGACGGGCGTTCCTTGCGCAGCTGTGCTCGACGTTGTCACTGAA
GCGGGAAGGGACTGGCTGCTATTGGGCGAAGTGCCGGGGCAGGATCTCCTGTCATCTCACCTTGCTCCTG
CCGAGAAAGTATCCATCATGGCTGATGCAATGCGGCGGCTGCATACGCTTGATCCGGCTACCTGCCCATT
CGACCACCAAGCGAAACATCGCATCGAGCGAGCACGTACTCGGATGGAAGCCGGTCTTGTCGATCAGGAT
GATCTGGACGAAGAGCATCAGGGGCTCGCGCCAGCCGAACTGTTCGCCAGGCTCAAGGCGCGCATGCCCG
ACGGCGAGGATCTCGTCGTGACCCATGGCGATGCCTGCTTGCCGAATATCATGGTGGAAAATGGCCGCTT
TTCTGGATTCATCGACTGTGGCCGGCTGGGTGTGGCGGACCGCTATCAGGACATAGCGTTGGCTACCCGT
GATATTGCTGAAGAGCTTGGCGGCGAATGGGCTGACCGCTTCCTCGTGCTTTACGGTATCGCCGCTCCCG
ATTCGCAGCGCATCGCCTTCTATCGCCTTCTTGACGAGTTCTTCTGAGCGGGACTCTGGGGTTCGAAATG
ACCGACCAAGCGACGCCCAACCTGCCATCACGAGATTTCGATTCCACCGCCGCCTTCTATGAAAGGTTGG
GCTTCGGAATCGTTTTCCGGGACGCCGGCTGGATGATCCTCCAGCGCGGGGATCTCATGCTGGAGTTCTT
CGCCCACCCCAACTTGTTTATTGCAGCTTATAATGGTTACAAATAAAGCAATAGCATCACAAATTTCACA
AATAAAGCATTTTTTTCACTGCATTCTAGTTGTGGTTTGTCCAAACTCATCAATGTATCTTATCATGTCT
GTATACCGTCGACCTCTAGCTAGAGCTTGGCGTAATCATGGTCATAGCTGTTTCCTGTGTGAAATTGTTA
TCCGCTCACAATTCCACACAACATACGAGCCGGAAGCATAAAGTGTAAAGCCTGGGGTGCCTAATGAGTG
AGCTAACTCACATTAATTGCGTTGCGCTCACTGCCCGCTTTCCAGTCGGGAAACCTGTCGTGCCAGCTGC
ATTAATGAATCGGCCAACGCGCGGGGAGAGGCGGTTTGCGTATTGGGCGCTCTTCCGCTTCCTCGCTCAC
TGACTCGCTGCGCTCGGTCGTTCGGCTGCGGCGAGCGGTATCAGCTCACTCAAAGGCGGTAATACGGTTA
TCCACAGAATCAGGGGATAACGCAGGAAAGAACATGTGAGCAAAAGGCCAGCAAAAGGCCAGGAACCGTA
AAAAGGCCGCGTTGCTGGCGTTTTTCCATAGGCTCCGCCCCCCTGACGAGCATCACAAAAATCGACGCTC
AAGTCAGAGGTGGCGAAACCCGACAGGACTATAAAGATACCAGGCGTTTCCCCCTGGAAGCTCCCTCGTG
CGCTCTCCTGTTCCGACCCTGCCGCTTACCGGATACCTGTCCGCCTTTCTCCCTTCGGGAAGCGTGGCGC
TTTCTCATAGCTCACGCTGTAGGTATCTCAGTTCGGTGTAGGTCGTTCGCTCCAAGCTGGGCTGTGTGCA
CGAACCCCCCGTTCAGCCCGACCGCTGCGCCTTATCCGGTAACTATCGTCTTGAGTCCAACCCGGTAAGA
CACGACTTATCGCCACTGGCAGCAGCCACTGGTAACAGGATTAGCAGAGCGAGGTATGTAGGCGGTGCTA
CAGAGTTCTTGAAGTGGTGGCCTAACTACGGCTACACTAGAAGAACAGTATTTGGTATCTGCGCTCTGCT
GAAGCCAGTTACCTTCGGAAAAAGAGTTGGTAGCTCTTGATCCGGCAAACAAACCACCGCTGGTAGCGGT
TTTTTTGTTTGCAAGCAGCAGATTACGCGCAGAAAAAAAGGATCTCAAGAAGATCCTTTGATCTTTTCTA
CGGGGTCTGACGCTCAGTGGAACGAAAACTCACGTTAAGGGATTTTGGTCATGAGATTATCAAAAAGGAT
CTTCACCTAGATCCTTTTAAATTAAAAATGAAGTTTTAAATCAATCTAAAGTATATATGAGTAAACTTGG
TCTGACAGTTACCAATGCTTAATCAGTGAGGCACCTATCTCAGCGATCTGTCTATTTCGTTCATCCATAG
TTGCCTGACTCCCCGTCGTGTAGATAACTACGATACGGGAGGGCTTACCATCTGGCCCCAGTGCTGCAAT
GATACCGCGAGACCCACGCTCACCGGCTCCAGATTTATCAGCAATAAACCAGCCAGCCGGAAGGGCCGAG
CGCAGAAGTGGTCCTGCAACTTTATCCGCCTCCATCCAGTCTATTAATTGTTGCCGGGAAGCTAGAGTAA
GTAGTTCGCCAGTTAATAGTTTGCGCAACGTTGTTGCCATTGCTACAGGCATCGTGGTGTCACGCTCGTC
GTTTGGTATGGCTTCATTCAGCTCCGGTTCCCAACGATCAAGGCGAGTTACATGATCCCCCATGTTGTGC
AAAAAAGCGGTTAGCTCCTTCGGTCCTCCGATCGTTGTCAGAAGTAAGTTGGCCGCAGTGTTATCACTCA
TGGTTATGGCAGCACTGCATAATTCTCTTACTGTCATGCCATCCGTAAGATGCTTTTCTGTGACTGGTGA
GTACTCAACCAAGTCATTCTGAGAATAGTGTATGCGGCGACCGAGTTGCTCTTGCCCGGCGTCAATACGG
GATAATACCGCGCCACATAGCAGAACTTTAAAAGTGCTCATCATTGGAAAACGTTCTTCGGGGCGAAAAC
TCTCAAGGATCTTACCGCTGTTGAGATCCAGTTCGATGTAACCCACTCGTGCACCCAACTGATCTTCAGC
ATCTTTTACTTTCACCAGCGTTTCTGGGTGAGCAAAAACAGGAAGGCAAAATGCCGCAAAAAAGGGAATA
AGGGCGACACGGAAATGTTGAATACTCATACTCTTCCTTTTTCAATATTATTGAAGCATTTATCAGGGTT
ATTGTCTCATGAGCGGATACATATTTGAATGTATTTAGAAAAATAAACAAATAGGGGTTCCGCGCACATT
TCCCCGAAAAGTGCCACCTGACGTC
Features (pLannotate 1.2.2; 20 found; start..end, strand, type, name):
     28..80      -  misc_feature   bom (fragment): basis of mobility region from pBR322
    235..614     +  enhancer       CMV enhancer: human cytomegalovirus immediate early enhancer
    615..818     +  promoter       CMV promoter: human cytomegalovirus (CMV) immediate early promoter
    814..847     +  LTR            5' LTR (truncated) (fragment): truncated 5' long terminal repeat (LTR) from HIV-1
    863..881     +  promoter       T7 promoter: promoter for bacteriophage T7 RNA polymerase
    930..1016    +  CDS            Sp7 (fragment): SP7_MOUSE - Also known as Osx. Experimental evidence at protein level: Swiss-Prot protein existence level 1. Transcriptional activator essential for osteoblast differentiation (PubMed:11792318, PubMed:17510056, PubMed:30026585). Binds to SP1 and EKLF consensus sequences and to other G/C-rich sequences (PubMed:11792318, PubMed:17510056). From Mus musculus (Mouse).
   1068..1292    +  polyA_signal   bGH poly(A) signal: bovine growth hormone polyadenylation signal
   1296..1317    +  promoter       SV40 promoter (fragment): SV40 enhancer and early promoter
   1338..1766    +  rep_origin     f1 ori (sequence partly withheld): f1 bacteriophage origin of replication; arrow indicates direction of (+) strand synthesis
   1780..2109    +  promoter       SV40 promoter: SV40 enhancer and early promoter
   2180..2971    +  CDS            neo: KKA2_KLEPN - Also known as kan, nptII. Experimental evidence at protein level: Swiss-Prot protein existence level 1. Resistance to kanamycin, neomycin, paromomycin, ribostamycin, butirosin and gentamicin B. From Klebsiella pneumoniae.
   2995..3153    +  CDS            ble (fragment): BLE_KLEPN - Experimental evidence at protein level: Swiss-Prot protein existence level 1. Binding protein with a strong affinity to the bleomycin family of antibiotics. Binds to CL990; an antimitotic-antibiotic compound. From Klebsiella pneumoniae.
   3148..3269    +  polyA_signal   SV40 poly(A) signal: SV40 polyadenylation signal
   3342..3358    -  protein_bind   lac operator: The lac repressor binds to the lac operator to inhibit transcription in E. coli. This inhibition can be relieved by adding lactose or isopropyl-β-D-thiogalactopyranoside (IPTG). lac repressor encoded by lacI
   3366..3396    -  promoter       lac promoter: promoter for the E. coli lac operon
   3411..3432    -  protein_bind   CAP binding site: CAP binding activates transcription in the presence of cAMP. E. coli catabolite activator protein
   3445..3537    -  CDS            lacI (fragment): lac repressor; lacI; The lac repressor binds to the lac operator to inhibit transcription in E. coli. This inhibition can be relieved by adding lactose or isopropyl-β-D-thiogalactopyranoside (IPTG).
   3720..4305    -  rep_origin     ori: high-copy-number ColE1/pMB1/pBR322/pUC origin of replication
   4476..5336    -  CDS            AmpR: β-lactamase; bla; confers resistance to ampicillin, carbenicillin, and related antibiotics
   5337..5441    -  promoter       AmpR promoter: bla
