[The description below was written by a language model from this plasmid's Addgene catalogue record and pLannotate feature annotations shown in this document.]
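Description:
pc3XB-ZF10 is a mammalian expression-type plasmid built on pc3XB, a modified version of pcDNA3, that serves as an archive vector for a single engineered zinc finger module. It belongs to the Zinc Finger Consortium Modular Assembly Kit v1.0. The roughly 90 bp ZF10 insert encodes one finger, derived from the Sangamo module set, that is designed to recognise the DNA triplet GGC. The module sits between XbaI and BamHI sites, both of which are retained. This allows the finger to be excised and joined with other kit modules to build multi-finger arrays, typically for constructing zinc finger nucleases by modular assembly. The automated annotation labels the insert region as a fragment of mouse Sp7. This most likely reflects homology between the engineered finger and the C2H2 zinc fingers of Sp-family factors, not the presence of an actual Sp7 gene.

The insert lies downstream of the CMV immediate early enhancer and promoter and a T7 promoter, the latter also serving as a sequencing primer site, and is followed by the bovine growth hormone polyadenylation signal. A separate cassette uses the SV40 early promoter to drive the neomycin phosphotransferase gene, terminated by an SV40 poly(A) signal, which gives G418 selection in mammalian cells. In E. coli the plasmid is maintained at high copy by a ColE1/pUC-type origin and selected through the β-lactamase ampicillin resistance gene, and an f1 origin is also present. Several other short annotated hits (fragments of bom, an HIV-1 LTR, ble and lacI, plus lac promoter and operator elements) appear to be backbone remnants or chance matches with no evident role in the construct.
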