Addgene plasmid #13109: pc3XB-ZF10
Depositing lab: Keith Joung. Depositing organization: Massachusetts General Hospital. Publication: Standardized reagents and protocols for engineering zinc finger nucleases by modular assembly. Wright DA, Thibodeau-Beganny S, Sander JD, Winfrey RJ, Hirsh AS, Eichtinger M, Fu F, Porteus MH, Dobbs D, Voytas DF, Joung JK. Nat Protoc. 2006;1(3):1637-52. doi: 10.1038/nprot.2006.259 PubMed 17406455.
Backbone
  Vector backbone: pc3XB
  Backbone manufacturer: Modified Invitrogen pcDNA3
  Backbone size w/o insert (bp): 5400
  Vector type: Mammalian Expression
  Selectable markers: Neomycin (select with G418)
Growth in bacteria
  Bacterial resistance: Ampicillin, 100 μg/mL
  Growth temperature: 37°C
  Growth strain: XL1 Blue
  Copy number: High Copy
Gene/Insert
  Gene/Insert name: ZF10
  Insert size (bp): 90
  Cloning method: Restriction Enzyme; 5′ cloning site XbaI (not destroyed); 3′ cloning site BamHI (not destroyed)
  Sequencing primers: 5′ T7
Terms and licenses: Academic/Nonprofit Terms; Industry Terms: Not Available to Industry
Depositor comments: Part of the Zinc Finger Consortium Modular Assembly Kit v1.0. Finger protein sequence: PGEKPHICHIQGCGKVYGDRSHLTRHLRWH. Target DNA sequence: GGC. This zinc finger is derived from the Sangamo module set.
How to cite: pc3XB-ZF10 was a gift from Keith Joung (Addgene plasmid # 13109 ; http://n2t.net/addgene:13109 ; RRID:Addgene_13109)
