>Addgene plasmid #13109 | pc3XB-ZF10 | addgene partial sequence | sequence record 19493 | CMV-F 5'-CGCAAATGGGCGGTAGGCGTG-3'
AGCTCTCTGGCTAACTAGAGAACCACTGCTTACTGGCTTATCGAAATTAATACGACTCACTATAGGGAGA
CCCAAGCTGGCTAGCGTTTAAACGGGCCCTCTAGACCCGGGGAGAAGCCGCATATTTGCCACATCCAAGG
CTGTGGGAAGGTGTACGGCGATCGTAGCCACCTGACACGTCACTTGCGCTGGCATACCGGTGGATCCTCT
GCACAGTAGTAAGCTTAAGTTTAAACCGCTGATCAGCCTCGACTGTGCCTTCTAGTTGCCAGCCATCTGT
TGTTTGCCCCTCCCCCGTGCCTTCCTTGACCCTGGAAGGTGCCACTCCCACTGTCCTTTCCTAATAAAAT
GAGGAAATTGCATCGCATTGTCTGAGTAGGTGTCATTCTATTCTGGGGGGTGGGGTGGGGCAGGACAGCA
AGGGGGAGGATTGGGAAGACAATAGCAGGCATGCTGGGGATGCCGTGGGCTCTATGGCTTCTGAGGCGGA
AAGAACCAGCTGGGGCTCTAGGGGGTATCCCCACGCGCCCTGGAGCGGCGCATTAAACGCGGCGG
